Addgene plasmid #148959: pT7-MS2-HA-C1-HsGIGYF1_1-671-del286-316_AI
Purpose: Mammalian Expression of HsGIGYF1_1-671-del286-316
Depositing lab: Elisa Izaurralde. Depositing organization: Max Planck Institute for Developmental Biology. Publication: Molecular basis for GIGYF-Me31B complex assembly in 4EHP-mediated translational repression. Peter D, Ruscica V, Bawankar P, Weber R, Helms S, Valkov E, Igreja C, Izaurralde E. Genes Dev. 2019 Oct 1;33(19-20):1355-1360. doi: 10.1101/gad.329219.119. Epub 2019 Aug 22. PubMed 31439631.
Backbone
  Vector backbone: Unknown
  Vector type: Mammalian Expression
Growth in bacteria
  Bacterial resistance: Kanamycin, 50 μg/mL
  Growth temperature: 37°C
  Growth strain: DH5alpha
  Copy number: High Copy
Gene/Insert
  Gene/Insert name: HsGIGYF1_1-671-del286-316
  Species: H. sapiens (human)
  Entrez Gene: GIGYF1 (a.k.a. GYF1, PERQ1)
  Cloning method: Unknown
Terms and licenses: Academic/Nonprofit Terms; Industry Terms: Not Available to Industry
Depositor comments: sequence extracted from NCBI: NM_022574.4 or Uniprot.: O75420 Plasmids from this collection were made available to the research community and donated after the lab closed. Please note that the sequence provided by the depositing laboratory may be theoretical/predicted or based on Sanger sequencing results. There may be discrepancies between sequencing results obtained by Addgene and the depositor sequence. If an Addgene verified sequence is not available, please contact before placing your order to request that our lab fully sequence the plasmid.
How to cite: pT7-MS2-HA-C1-HsGIGYF1_1-671-del286-316_AI was a gift from Elisa Izaurralde (Addgene plasmid # 148959 ; http://n2t.net/addgene:148959 ; RRID:Addgene_148959)
