[The description below was written by a language model from this plasmid's Addgene catalogue record and pLannotate feature annotations shown in this document.]
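Description:
pT7-MS2-HA-C1-HsGIGYF1_1-671-del286-316_AI is a 6.4 kb mammalian expression plasmid encoding a truncated, internally deleted form of human GIGYF1 (residues 1–671 lacking residues 286–316) fused at its N-terminus to the bacteriophage MS2 coat protein and an HA epitope tag. The catalogue lists the backbone as unknown. The annotated layout (CMV enhancer/promoter, C-terminal multiple cloning site remnant, SV40 poly(A), f1 ori, a dual-promoter NeoR/KanR cassette) resembles a "C1"-style N-terminal fusion vector, as the name also suggests. It replicates in E. coli from a high-copy ColE1/pUC-type origin and is selected with kanamycin. The Tn5 aminoglycoside phosphotransferase gene is driven by both a bacterial bla promoter and the SV40 early promoter and ends in an HSV TK poly(A) signal, so it could also confer G418 resistance in mammalian cells. The f1 origin permits single-stranded DNA production.

Transcription of the fusion in mammalian cells is driven by the CMV immediate-early enhancer and promoter and terminated by the SV40 polyadenylation signal. A T7 promoter sits just upstream of the open reading frame and would allow in vitro transcription with T7 RNA polymerase. The MS2 coat protein binds a specific RNA stem-loop, so an MS2 fusion can be tethered to a reporter mRNA carrying MS2 binding sites, while the HA tag allows detection or immunoprecipitation. The record states only mammalian expression as the purpose, but the associated study concerns GIGYF–Me31B complex assembly in 4EHP-mediated translational repression, consistent with use in tethering and interaction assays; the function of the deleted segment is not stated. Several short annotations (HIV-1 LTR, large T antigen, ble and bGH poly(A) fragments) are probably incidental sequence matches. The depositor sequence may be theoretical rather than fully verified.
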