Features (pLannotate 1.2.2; 18 found; start..end, strand, type, name):
     61..364     +  enhancer       CMV enhancer: human cytomegalovirus immediate early enhancer
    365..568     +  promoter       CMV promoter: human cytomegalovirus (CMV) immediate early promoter
    564..597     +  LTR            5' LTR (truncated) (fragment): truncated 5' long terminal repeat (LTR) from HIV-1
    613..631     +  promoter       T7 promoter: promoter for bacteriophage T7 RNA polymerase
    668..1054    +  CDS            MS2: bacteriophage MS2 coat protein binds to a specific stem-loop structure in the viral RNA (Peabody, 1993)
   1097..1123    +  CDS            3xHA (fragment): three tandem HA epitope tags
   1139..3058    +  CDS            GIGYF1 (fragment): GGYF1_HUMAN - Also known as CDS2, PERQ1. Experimental evidence at protein level: Swiss-Prot protein existence level 1. May act cooperatively with GRB10 to regulate tyrosine kinase receptor signaling. May increase IGF1 receptor phosphorylation under IGF1 stimulation as well as phosphorylation of IRS1 and SHC1 (By similarity). From Homo sapiens (Human).
   3062..3098    +  misc_feature   MCS (fragment): multiple cloning site
   3115..3199    +  CDS            large T antigen (fragment): large T antigen from SV40 (simian virus 40)
   3222..3343    +  polyA_signal   SV40 poly(A) signal: SV40 polyadenylation signal
   3377..3805    -  rep_origin     f1 ori (sequence partly withheld): f1 bacteriophage origin of replication; arrow indicates direction of (+) strand synthesis
   3832..3936    +  promoter       AmpR promoter: bla
   3938..4295    +  promoter       SV40 promoter: SV40 enhancer and early promoter
   4330..5124    +  CDS            NeoR/KanR: aminoglycoside phosphotransferase from Tn5; aph(3')-II (or nptII); confers resistance to neomycin, kanamycin, and G418 (Geneticin®)
   5145..5297    +  CDS            ble (fragment): BLE_KLEPN - Experimental evidence at protein level: Swiss-Prot protein existence level 1. Binding protein with a strong affinity to the bleomycin family of antibiotics. Binds to CL990; an antimitotic-antibiotic compound. From Klebsiella pneumoniae.
   5356..5403    +  polyA_signal   HSV TK poly(A) signal: herpes simplex virus thymidine kinase polyadenylation signal (Cole and Stacy, 1985)
   5494..5510    -  polyA_signal   bGH poly(A) signal (fragment): bovine growth hormone polyadenylation signal
   5732..6320    +  rep_origin     ori: high-copy-number ColE1/pMB1/pBR322/pUC origin of replication
>Addgene plasmid #148959 | pT7-MS2-HA-C1-HsGIGYF1_1-671-del286-316_AI | depositor full sequence | sequence record 291407 | Full Sequence
TAGTTATTAATAGTAATCAATTACGGGGTCATTAGTTCATAGCCCATATATGGAGTTCCGCGTTACATAA
CTTACGGTAAATGGCCCGCCTGGCTGACCGCCCAACGACCCCCGCCCATTGACGTCAATAATGACGTATG
TTCCCATAGTAACGCCAATAGGGACTTTCCATTGACGTCAATGGGTGGAGTATTTACGGTAAACTGCCCA
CTTGGCAGTACATCAAGTGTATCATATGCCAAGTACGCCCCCTATTGACGTCAATGACGGTAAATGGCCC
GCCTGGCATTATGCCCAGTACATGACCTTATGGGACTTTCCTACTTGGCAGTACATCTACGTATTAGTCA
TCGCTATTACCATGGTGATGCGGTTTTGGCAGTACATCAATGGGCGTGGATAGCGGTTTGACTCACGGGG
ATTTCCAAGTCTCCACCCCATTGACGTCAATGGGAGTTTGTTTTGGCACCAAAATCAACGGGACTTTCCA
AAATGTCGTAACAACTCCGCCCCATTGACGCAAATGGGCGGTAGGCGTGTACGGTGGGAGGTCTATATAA
GCAGAGCTCTCTGGCTAACTAGAGAACCCACTGCTTACTGGCTTATCGAAATTAATACGACTCACTATAG
GGAGACCCAAGCTCTAGCGCTACCGGTCGCCACCATGGCTTCTAACTTTACTCAGTTCGTTCTCGTCGAC
AATGGCGGAACTGGCGACGTGACTGTCGCCCCAAGCAACTTCGCTAACGGGGTCGCTGAATGGATCAGCT
CTAACTCGCGATCACAGGCTTACAAAGTAACCTGTAGCGTTCGTCAGAGCTCTGCGCAGAATCGCAAATA
CACCATCAAAGTCGAGGTGCCTAAAGTGGCAACCCAGACTGTTGGTGGTGAAGAGCTTCCTGTAGCCGGA
TGGAGATCTTACTTAAATATGGAACTAACCATTCCAATTTTCGCCACGAATTCCGACTGCGAGCTTATTG
TTAAGGCAATGCAAGGTCTCCTAAAAGATGGAAACCCGATTCCCTCGGCCATCGCGGCCAACTCCGGCAT
CTACGGAGGTGGAGGTGGATCTGGTGGATCTCCTCCACATATGGCTTACCCATACGATGTTCCAGATTAC
GCTCCTCCATCTCGAGCTATGGCAGCAGAGACACTCAACTTTGGGCCTGAGTGGCTCAGGGCCCTGTCCG
GGGGCGGCAGCGTGGCCTCCCCACCCCCGTCCCCTGCCATGCCCAAATACAAGCTGGCTGACTACCGTTA
TGGGCGAGAGGAAATGCTGGCTCTCTACGTCAAGGAGAACAAGGTCCCGGAAGAGCTGCAGGACAAGGAG
TTCGCCGCGGTGCTGCAGGACGAGCCACTGCAGCCCCTGGCTCTGGAGCCGCTGACTGAGGAGGAACAGA
GAAACTTCTCCCTGTCAGTGAACAGCGTGGCTGTGCTGAGGCTGATGGGGAAAGGGGCTGGCCCCCCCCT
GGCTGGCACCTCCCGAGGCAGGGGCAGCACGCGGAGCCGAGGCCGCGGCCGTGGTGACAGCTGCTTTTAC
CAAAGAAGCATCGAAGAAGGCGATGGGGCCTTTGGACGAAGCCCCCGGGAAATCCAGCGCAGCCAGAGCT
GGGATGACAGAGGCGAGAGGCGGTTTGAGAAGTCAGCAAGGCGGGATGGAGCACGATGTGGCTTTGAGGA
GGGAGGGGCTGGCCCAAGGAAGGAGCACGCCCGCTCAGACAGCGAGAACTGGCGCTCCCTACGGGAGGAA
CAGGAGGAGGAGGAGGAGGGCAGCTGGAGGCTCGGAGCAGGGCCCCGGCGAGACGGCGACCGCTGGCGCT
CCGCCAGCCCTGATGGTGGTCCCCGCTCTGCTGGCTGGCGGGAACATGGGGAACGGCGGCGCAAGTTTGA
ATTTGATTTGCGAGGGGATCGAGGAGGGTGTGGTGAAGAGGAGGGGCGGGGAGGGGGAGGCAGCTCTCAC
CTGCGGCGGTGCCGAGCGCCTGAAGGCTTTGAGAAGGGCCCCAAGGAGCCCATTCCTGAGGAGCAGGAGC
TGGACTTCCAAGGGTTGGAGGAGGAGGAGGAACCTTCCGAAGGGCTAGAGGAGGAAGGGCCTGAGGCAGG
TGGGAAAGAGCTGACCCCACTGCCTCCTCAGGAGGAGAAGTCCAGCTCCCCATCCCCACTGCCCACCCTG
GGCCCACTCTGGGGGACAAACGGGGATGGGGACGAAACTGCAGAGAAAGAGCCCCCAGCGGCCGAAGATG
ATATTCGGGGGATCCAGCTGAGTCCCGGGGTGGGCTCCTCTGCTGGCCCACCCGGAGATCTGGAGGATGA
TGAAGGCTTGAAGCACCTGCAGCAGGAGGCGGAGAAGCTGGTGGCCTCCCTGCAGGACAGCTCCTTGGAG
GAGGAGCAGTTCACGGCTGCCATGCAGACCCAGGGCCTGCGCCACTCTGCAGCCGCCACTGCCCTCCCGC
TCAGCCATGGGGCTGCCCGGAAGTGGTTCTACAAGGACCCACAGGGCGAGATCCAAGGCCCCTTCACGAC
ACAGGAGATGGCAGAGTGGTTCCAGGCCGGCTACTTTTCCATGTCACTGCTGGTGAAGCGGGGCTGCGAT
GAGGGCTTCCAGCCGCTGGGCGAGGTGATCAAGATGTGGGGCCGCGTGCCCTTTGCCCCAGGGCCCTCAC
CTCCCCCACTGCTGGGAAACATGGACCAGGAGCGGCTGAAGAAGCAACAGGAGCTGGCCGCGGCGGCCTT
GTACCAGCAGCTGCAGCACCAGCAGTTTCTCCAGCTGGTCAGCAGCCGCCAGCTCCCACAGTGCGCGCTC
CGAGAAAAGGCAGCTCTGGGGGACCTGACACCGCCACCACCGCCGCCGCCACAGCAGCAGCAGCAGCAGC
TCACGGCATTCCTGCAGCAGCTCCAGGCGCTCAAACCCCCCAGAGGCGGGGACCAGAACCTGCTCCCGAC
GATGAGCCGGTCCTTGTCGGTGCCAGATTCGGGCCGCCTCTGGGACGTACATACCTCAGCCTCATCACAG
TCAGGTGGTGAGGCCAGTCTTTGGGACATACCAATTAACTCTTCGACTTGAGAATTCTGCAGTCGACGGT
ACCGCGGGCCCGGGATCCACCGGATCTAGATAACTGATCATAATCAGCCATACCACATTTGTAGAGGTTT
TACTTGCTTTAAAAAACCTCCCACACCTCCCCCTGAACCTGAAACATAAAATGAATGCAATTGTTGTTGT
TAACTTGTTTATTGCAGCTTATAATGGTTACAAATAAAGCAATAGCATCACAAATTTCACAAATAAAGCA
TTTTTTTCACTGCATTCTAGTTGTGGTTTGTCCAAACTCATCAATGTATCTTAACGCGTAAATTGTAAGC
GTTAATATTTTGTTAAAATTCGCGTTAAATTTTTGTTAAATCAGCTCATTTTTTAACCAATAGGCCGAAA
TCGGCAAAATCCCTTATAAATCAAAAGAATAGACCGAGATAGGGT
[37 nt withheld, positions 3476-3512]
AAAGAACGTGGACTCCAACGTCAAAGG
[49 nt withheld, positions 3540-3588]
T
[91 nt withheld, positions 3590-3680]
G
[124 nt withheld, positions 3682-3805]
CAGGTGGCACTTTTCGGGGAAATGTGCGCGGAACCCCTATTTGTTTATTTTTCTAAATACATTCAAATAT
GTATCCGCTCATGAGACAATAACCCTGATAAATGCTTCAATAATATTGAAAAAGGAAGAGTCCTGAGGCG
GAAAGAACCAGCTGTGGAATGTGTGTCAGTTAGGGTGTGGAAAGTCCCCAGGCTCCCCAGCAGGCAGAAG
TATGCAAAGCATGCATCTCAATTAGTCAGCAACCAGGTGTGGAAAGTCCCCAGGCTCCCCAGCAGGCAGA
AGTATGCAAAGCATGCATCTCAATTAGTCAGCAACCATAGTCCCGCCCCTAACTCCGCCCATCCCGCCCC
TAACTCCGCCCAGTTCCGCCCATTCTCCGCCCCATGGCTGACTAATTTTTTTTATTTATGCAGAGGCCGA
GGCCGCCTCGGCCTCTGAGCTATTCCAGAAGTAGTGAGGAGGCTTTTTTGGAGGCCTAGGCTTTTGCAAA
GATCGATCAAGAGACAGGATGAGGATCGTTTCGCATGATTGAACAAGATGGATTGCACGCAGGTTCTCCG
GCCGCTTGGGTGGAGAGGCTATTCGGCTATGACTGGGCACAACAGACAATCGGCTGCTCTGATGCCGCCG
TGTTCCGGCTGTCAGCGCAGGGGCGCCCGGTTCTTTTTGTCAAGACCGACCTGTCCGGTGCCCTGAATGA
ACTGCAAGACGAGGCAGCGCGGCTATCGTGGCTGGCCACGACGGGCGTTCCTTGCGCAGCTGTGCTCGAC
GTTGTCACTGAAGCGGGAAGGGACTGGCTGCTATTGGGCGAAGTGCCGGGGCAGGATCTCCTGTCATCTC
ACCTTGCTCCTGCCGAGAAAGTATCCATCATGGCTGATGCAATGCGGCGGCTGCATACGCTTGATCCGGC
TACCTGCCCATTCGACCACCAAGCGAAACATCGCATCGAGCGAGCACGTACTCGGATGGAAGCCGGTCTT
GTCGATCAGGATGATCTGGACGAAGAGCATCAGGGGCTCGCGCCAGCCGAACTGTTCGCCAGGCTCAAGG
CGAGCATGCCCGACGGCGAGGATCTCGTCGTGACCCATGGCGATGCCTGCTTGCCGAATATCATGGTGGA
AAATGGCCGCTTTTCTGGATTCATCGACTGTGGCCGGCTGGGTGTGGCGGACCGCTATCAGGACATAGCG
TTGGCTACCCGTGATATTGCTGAAGAGCTTGGCGGCGAATGGGCTGACCGCTTCCTCGTGCTTTACGGTA
TCGCCGCTCCCGATTCGCAGCGCATCGCCTTCTATCGCCTTCTTGACGAGTTCTTCTGAGCGGGACTCTG
GGGTTCGAAATGACCGACCAAGCGACGCCCAACCTGCCATCACGAGATTTCGATTCCACCGCCGCCTTCT
ATGAAAGGTTGGGCTTCGGAATCGTTTTCCGGGACGCCGGCTGGATGATCCTCCAGCGCGGGGATCTCAT
GCTGGAGTTCTTCGCCCACCCTAGGGGGAGGCTAACTGAAACACGGAAGGAGACAATACCGGAAGGAACC
CGCGCTATGACGGCAATAAAAAGACAGAATAAAACGCACGGTGTTGGGTCGTTTGTTCATAAACGCGGGG
TTCGGTCCCAGGGCTGGCACTCTGTCGATACCCCACCGAGACCCCATTGGGGCCAATACGCCCGCGTTTC
TTCCTTTTCCCCACCCCACCCCCCAAGTTCGGGTGAAGGCCCAGGGCTCGCAGCCAACGTCGGGGCGGCA
GGCCCTGCCATAGCCTCAGGTTACTCATATATACTTTAGATTGATTTAAAACTTCATTTTTAATTTAAAA
GGATCTAGGTGAAGATCCTTTTTGATAATCTCATGACCAAAATCCCTTAACGTGAGTTTTCGTTCCACTG
AGCGTCAGACCCCGTAGAAAAGATCAAAGGATCTTCTTGAGATCCTTTTTTTCTGCGCGTAATCTGCTGC
TTGCAAACAAAAAAACCACCGCTACCAGCGGTGGTTTGTTTGCCGGATCAAGAGCTACCAACTCTTTTTC
CGAAGGTAACTGGCTTCAGCAGAGCGCAGATACCAAATACTGTCCTTCTAGTGTAGCCGTAGTTAGGCCA
CCACTTCAAGAACTCTGTAGCACCGCCTACATACCTCGCTCTGCTAATCCTGTTACCAGTGGCTGCTGCC
AGTGGCGATAAGTCGTGTCTTACCGGGTTGGACTCAAGACGATAGTTACCGGATAAGGCGCAGCGGTCGG
GCTGAACGGGGGGTTCGTGCACACAGCCCAGCTTGGAGCGAACGACCTACACCGAACTGAGATACCTACA
GCGTGAGCTATGAGAAAGCGCCACGCTTCCCGAAGGGAGAAAGGCGGACAGGTATCCGGTAAGCGGCAGG
GTCGGAACAGGAGAGCGCACGAGGGAGCTTCCAGGGGGAAACGCCTGGTATCTTTATAGTCCTGTCGGGT
TTCGCCACCTCTGACTTGAGCGTCGATTTTTGTGATGCTCGTCAGGGGGGCGGAGCCTATGGAAAAACGC
CAGCAACGCGGCCTTTTTACGGTTCCTGGCCTTTTGCTGGCCTTTTGCTCACATGTTCTTTCCTGCGTTA
TCCCCTGATTCTGTGGATAACCGTATTACCGCCATGCAT
